Addgene plasmid #206081: Cav2.2 HA EIA (E314A) pCAGGS
Purpose: expression of rabbit Cav2.2 calcium channel with an exofacial double HA tag in domain II and a mutation in the P loop of Domain I which reduces trafficking to the cell surface
Depositing lab: Annette Dolphin. Depositing organization: University College London. Publication: Disruption of the Key Ca(2+) Binding Site in the Selectivity Filter of Neuronal Voltage-Gated Calcium Channels Inhibits Channel Trafficking. Meyer JO, Dahimene S, Page KM, Ferron L, Kadurin I, Ellaway JIJ, Zhao P, Patel T, Rothwell SW, Lin P, Pratt WS, Dolphin AC. Cell Rep. 2019 Oct 1;29(1):22-33.e5. doi: 10.1016/j.celrep.2019.08.079. PubMed 31577951.
Backbone
  Vector backbone: pCAGGS
  Backbone manufacturer: PMID 11397804
  Backbone size w/o insert (bp): 4890
  Vector type: Mammalian Expression
Growth in bacteria
  Bacterial resistance: Ampicillin, 100 μg/mL
  Growth temperature: 37°C
  Growth strain: DH5alpha
  Copy number: High Copy
Gene/Insert
  Gene/Insert name: cacna1b (alt name: Cav2.2 alpha1B)
  Species: O. cuniculus (rabbit)
  Insert size (bp): 7160
  Mutation: E314A
  Entrez Gene: CACNA1B
  Promoter: CMV/B-actin
  Cloning method: Restriction Enzyme; 5′ cloning site unknown (unknown if destroyed)
  Sequencing primers: 5′ CTCTGCTAACCATGTTCATGC; 3′ CTGATAGGCAGCCTGCACCTG
Resource information
  A portion of this plasmid was derived from a plasmid made by: Yasuo Mori
Terms and licenses: Academic/Nonprofit Terms; Industry Terms: Not Available to Industry
Depositor comments: 5' end of Cav2.2 DNA is very GC rich
How to cite: Cav2.2 HA EIA (E314A) pCAGGS was a gift from Annette Dolphin (Addgene plasmid # 206081 ; http://n2t.net/addgene:206081 ; RRID:Addgene_206081)
