[The description below was written by a language model from this plasmid's Addgene catalogue record and pLannotate feature annotations shown in this document.]
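Description:
Cav2.2 HA EIA (E314A) pCAGGS is a mammalian expression plasmid of about 12 kb built on the pCAGGS backbone. It is maintained in E. coli through a high-copy ColE1/pUC-type origin and selected with ampicillin via the β-lactamase gene and its native promoter. The backbone also carries an SV40 origin of replication, which can support episomal amplification in cells expressing SV40 large T antigen. Short lac promoter/operator and lacI fragments are also present and appear to be cloning-vector remnants with no role in expression.

The payload is the rabbit CACNA1B cDNA, encoding the Cav2.2 (α1B) pore-forming subunit of the N-type, high-voltage-activated calcium channel. It is driven by the composite CAG promoter: the CMV immediate-early enhancer fused to the chicken β-actin promoter, followed by a chimeric β-actin/β-globin intron that promotes strong, broadly active expression. Transcripts are terminated by the rabbit β-globin polyadenylation signal, and the short β-globin coding fragment annotated just upstream of it is part of that 3′ region.

According to the catalogue entry, the channel carries a double HA epitope in an extracellular position in domain II. This allows surface-exposed channels to be detected by antibody labelling of intact cells, although the tag is not separately annotated in the feature table. The channel also carries an E314A substitution in the P loop of domain I, which disrupts a selectivity-filter residue involved in Ca²⁺ binding and reduces trafficking to the cell surface. The construct therefore suits studies of how pore integrity influences Cav2.2 surface expression. The depositor notes that the 5′ end of the Cav2.2 sequence is very GC rich.
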