Features (pLannotate 1.2.2; 19 found; start..end, strand, type, name):
      1..380     +  enhancer       CMV enhancer: human cytomegalovirus immediate early enhancer
    382..503     +  promoter       chicken β-actin promoter (fragment): No description available
    511..624     +  promoter       chicken β-actin promoter (fragment): No description available
    625..1641    +  intron         chimeric intron: chimera between introns from chicken β-actin and rabbit β-globin
   1702..1727    -  misc_feature   MCS (fragment): pBluescript multiple cloning site
   1737..8819    +  CDS            CACNA1B: CAC1B_RABIT - Also known as CACH5, CACNL1A5. Experimental evidence at protein level: Swiss-Prot protein existence level 1. Voltage-sensitive calcium channels (VSCC) mediate the entry of calcium ions into excitable cells and are also involved in a variety of calcium-dependent processes, including muscle contraction, hormone or neurotransmitter release, gene expression, cell motility, cell division and cell death. The isoform alpha-1B gives rise to N-type calcium currents. N-type calcium channels belong to the 'high-voltage activated' (HVA) group and are specifically blocked by omega-conotoxin-
   8888..8965    +  CDS            HBB (fragment): HBB_PONPY - Experimental evidence at transcript level: Swiss-Prot protein existence level 2. Involved in oxygen transport from the lung to the various peripheral tissues. From Pongo pygmaeus (Bornean orangutan).
   9036..9091    +  polyA_signal   β-globin poly(A) signal: rabbit β-globin polyadenylation signal (Gil and Proudfoot, 1987)
   9474..9496    -  protein_bind   lac operator (fragment): The lac repressor binds to the lac operator to inhibit transcription in E. coli. This inhibition can be relieved by adding lactose or isopropyl-β-D-thiogalactopyranoside (IPTG). lac repressor encoded by lacI
   9500..9530    -  promoter       lac promoter: promoter for the E. coli lac operon
   9545..9566    -  protein_bind   CAP binding site: CAP binding activates transcription in the presence of cAMP. E. coli catabolite activator protein
   9579..9618    -  CDS            lacI (fragment): lac repressor; lacI; The lac repressor binds to the lac operator to inhibit transcription in E. coli. This inhibition can be relieved by adding lactose or isopropyl-β-D-thiogalactopyranoside (IPTG).
   9625..9647    +  promoter       SV40 promoter (fragment): SV40 enhancer and early promoter
   9671..9806    +  rep_origin     SV40 ori: SV40 origin of replication
   9826..9960    +  polyA_signal   SV40 poly(A) signal: SV40 polyadenylation signal
   9962..10016   -  CDS            lacI (fragment): lac repressor; lacI; The lac repressor binds to the lac operator to inhibit transcription in E. coli. This inhibition can be relieved by adding lactose or isopropyl-β-D-thiogalactopyranoside (IPTG).
  10199..10787   -  rep_origin     ori: high-copy-number ColE1/pMB1/pBR322/pUC origin of replication
  10958..11818   -  CDS            AmpR: β-lactamase; bla; confers resistance to ampicillin, carbenicillin, and related antibiotics
  11819..11923   -  promoter       AmpR promoter: bla
>Addgene plasmid #206081 | Cav2.2 HA EIA (E314A) pCAGGS | addgene full sequence | sequence record 411173 | Addgene NGS Result
GACATTGATTATTGACTAGTTATTAATAGTAATCAATTACGGGGTCATTAGTTCATAGCCCATATATGGA
GTTCCGCGTTACATAACTTACGGTAAATGGCCCGCCTGGCTGACCGCCCAACGACCCCCGCCCATTGACG
TCAATAATGACGTATGTTCCCATAGTAACGCCAATAGGGACTTTCCATTGACGTCAATGGGTGGAGTATT
TACGGTAAACTGCCCACTTGGCAGTACATCAAGTGTATCATATGCCAAGTACGCCCCCTATTGACGTCAA
TGACGGTAAATGGCCCGCCTGGCATTATGCCCAGTACATGACCTTATGGGACTTTCCTACTTGGCAGTAC
ATCTACGTATTAGTCATCGCTATTACCATGGTCGAGGTGAGCCCCACGTTCTGCTTCACTCTCCCCATCT
CCCCCCCCTCCCCACCCCCAATTTTGTATTTATTTATTTTTTAATTATTTTGTGCAGCGATGGGGGCGGG
GGGGGGGGGGGGGGGCGSGNGCSAGGCGGAGAGGTGCGGCGGCAGCCAATCAGAGCGGCGCGCTCCGAAA
GTTTCCTTTTATGGCGAGGCGGCGGCGGCGGCGGCCCTATAAAAAGCGAAGCGCGCGGCGGGCGGGAGTC
GCTGCGCGCTGCCTTCGCCCCGTGCCCCGCTCCGCCGCCGCCTCGCGCCGCCCGCCCCGGCTCTGACTGA
CCGCGTTACTCCCACAGGTGAGCGGGCGGGACGGCCCTTCTCCTCCGGGCTGTAATTAGCGCTTGGTTTA
ATGACGGCTTGTTTCTTTTCTGTGGCTGCGTGAAAGCCTTGAGGGGCTCCGGGAGGGCCCTTTGTGCGGG
GGGAGCGGCTCGGGGGGTGCGTGCGTGTGTGTGTGCGTGGGGAGCGCCGCGTGCGGCTCCGCGCTGCCCG
GCGGCTGTGAGCGCTGCGGGCGCGGCGCGGGGCTTTGTGCGCTCCGCAGTGTGCGCGAGGGGAGCGCGGC
CGGGGGCGGTGCCCCGCGGTGCGGGGGGGGCTGCGAGGGGAACAAAGGCTGCGTGCGGGGTGTGTGCGTG
GGGGGGTGAGCAGGGGGTGTGGGCGCGTCGGTCGGGCTGCAACCCCCCCTGCACCCCCCTCCCCGAGTTG
CTGAGCACGGCCCGGCTTCGGGTGCGGGGCTCCGTACGGGGCGTGGCGCGGGGCTCGCCGTGCCGGGCGG
GGGGTGGCGGCAGGTGGGGGTGCCGGGCGGGGCGGGGCCGCCTCGGGCCGGGGAGGGCTCGGGGGAGGGG
CGCGGCGGCCCCCGGAGCGCCGGCGGCTGTCGAGGCGCGGCGAGCCGCAGCCATTGCCTTTTATGGTAAT
CGTGCGAGAGGGCGCAGGGACTTCCTTTGTCCCAAATCTGTGCGGAGCCGAAATCTGGGAGGCGCCGCCG
CACCCCCTCTAGCGGGCGCGGGGCGAAGCGGTGCGGCGCCGGCAGGAAGGAAATGGGCGGGGAGGGCCTT
CGTGCGTCGCCGCGCCGCCGTCCCCTTCTCCCTCTCCAGCCTCGGGGCTGTCCGCGGGGGGACGGCTGCC
TTCGGGGGGGACGGGGCAGGGCGGGGTTCGGCTTCTGGCGTGTGACCGGCGGCTCTAGAGCCTCTGCTAA
CCATGTTCATGCCTTCTTCTTTTTCCTACAGCTCCTGGGCAACGTGCTGGTTATTGTGCTGTCTCATCAT
TTTGGCAAAGAATTCCTCGAGGGTACCGGGCCCCCCCTCGAGGTCGAAGCTTGATCATGGTCCGCTTCGG
GGACGAGCTGGGCGGCCGCTATGGGGGCGCGGGCGGCGCGGAGCGGGCCCGGGGCGGCGGGGCCGGCGGG
GCTGGCGGCCCGGGCCCCGGGGGGCTGCCGCCGGGCCAGCGGGTCCTCTACAAACAGTCGATCGCGCAGC
GCGCGCGGACCATGGCGCTGTACAACCCCATCCCGGTCAAGCAGAACTGCTTCACCGTCAACCGCTCGCT
CTTCGTCTTCAGCGAGGACAACGTCGTCCGCAAATACGCCAAGCGCATCACCGAGTGGCCTCCGTTCGAG
TACATGATCCTGGCCACCATCATCGCCAACTGCATCGTGCTGGCCCTGGAGCAGCACCTCCCTGACGGGG
ACAAGACGCCTATGTCCGAGCGCCTGGATGACACCGAGCCCTACTTCATTGGGATCTTCTGCTTCGAGGC
GGGGATCAAGATCCTGGCCCTGGGCTTTGTTCTGCACAAGGGCTCCTATCTGCGGAACGGCTGGAACGTC
ATGGACTTCGTGGTAGTCCTCACGGGGATTCTTGCCACAGCCGGAACCGACTTCGACCTGCGAACGCTGA
GGGCTGTGCGTGTGCTAAGGCCCCTGAAGCTGGTGTCTGGGATTCCGAGCTTGCAAGTGGTGCTCAAGTC
CATCATGAAGGCCATGGTCCCGCTGCTGCAGATCGGGCTGCTGCTCTTCTTCGCCATCCTCATGTTTGCC
ATCATCGGCCTCGAGTTCTACATGGGCAAGTTCCACAAGGCCTGCTTCCCCAACAGCACAGACCCAGATC
CCGTGGGTGACTTCCCCTGTGGCAAGGAGGCCCCGGCCCGGCTCTGTGAGGGAGACACGGAGTGCCGGGA
GTACTGGGCCGGACCCAACTTTGGTATCACCAACTTTGACAACATCCTGTTTGCCATCTTGACCGTGTTC
CAGTGCATCACCATGGCGGGCTGGACTGACATCCTCTACAATACAAACGATGCAGCCGGCAACACGTGGA
ACTGGCTCTACTTCATCCCTCTCATCATCATCGGCTCCTTCTTCATGCTCAACCTGGTGCTGGGTGTGCT
CTCAGGAGAGTTTGCTAAGGAGCGCGAGAGAGTGGAGAACCGCCGCGCCTTCCTGAAGCTCCGGCGGCAG
CAGCAGATTGAGCGGGAGCTCAACGGGTACCTGGAGTGGATCTTCAAGGCTGAGGAAGTCATGCTGGCTG
AGGAGGACAGGAACGCAGAGGAGAAGTCCCCTCTGGATGCAGTGTTGAAGAGAGCAGCTGCCAAGAAGAG
CAGAAGCGACCTGATCCAGGCCGAGGAGGGGGAGGGCCGGCTCACAGGCCTCTGTGCTCCCGGTTCCCCG
TTCGCCCGTGCCAGCCTGAAAAGCGGGAAGACGGAGAGCTCGTCGTACTTCCGGAGGAAGGAGAAGATGT
TCCGCTTCTTCATCCGGCGCATGGTGAAGGCACAGAGCTTCTACTGGACGGTGCTGTGTGTGGTGGCACT
GAACACACTGTGCGTGGCCATGGTGCACTACAACCAGCCGCAGCGGCTCACCACGGCATTGTACTTTGCA
GAGTTTGTTTTCCTGGGTCTCTTCCTCACAGAGATGTCCCTGAAGATGTATGGCCTGGGGCCCAGGAGCT
ACTTCCGGTCCTCCTTCAACTGTTTTGACTTTGGGGTCATCGTGGGCAGTATCTTTGAAGTGGTCTGGGC
TGCTTACCCCTACGACGTCCCCGACTACGCCGGCTACCCGTACGACGTCCCGGACTACGCCGGCGTCGAC
GTCAAGCCAGGGACCTCCTTCGGGATCAGTGTTCTGCGGGCTCTGCGCTTACTGAGAATCTTCAAGGTCA
CCAAATACTGGAACTCCCTACGGAACCTGGTGGTGTCTCTGCTCAACTCCATGAAGTCCATCATCAGCCT
CCTCTTCCTGCTCTTCCTGTTCATTGTTGTCTTTGCTCTGCTGGGGATGCAGCTGTTTGGAGGCCAGTTC
AACTTTAAAGACGAGACCCCAACGACCAACTTTGACACCTTCCCTGCTGCTATCCTCACCGTCTTCCAGA
TCCTGACCGGAGAGGACTGGAATGCGGTCATGTACCACGGGATCGAGTCGCAAGGTGGCGTCAGCAGAGG
AATGTTCTCCTCCTTCTACTTCATTGTCCTCACTCTGTTTGGGAACTACACCCTGCTGAATGTCTTCCTG
GCCATTGCTGTGGACAACCTTGCCAATGCTCAGGAGCTGACCAAGGATGAAGAGGAGATGGAAGAAGCAG
CCAATCAGAAACTCGCCTTGCAGAAGGCCAAGGAAGTGGCTGAAGTCAGCCCCATGTCTGCTGCGAACAT
CTCCATTGCCGCCAGGCAGCAGAACTCGGCCAAAGCGCGCTCGGTGTGGGAGCAGCGAGCCAGCCAGCTG
CGGCTGCAGAACCTGAGGGCCAGCTGCGAGGCGCTGTACAGCGAGATGGACCCCGAGGAGAGGCTGCGCT
ACGCCACCGCGCGCCACCTGCGGCCCGACGTGAAGACGCACCTGGACCGGCCGCTGGTGGTTGAGCCCGG
CCGCGACGCTCCGCGGGGCCCCCCGGGGGGGAAGTCCCGGCCGGATGGCTCGGAGGCCCCCGAGGGTGCG
GATCCCCCGCGCAGGCATCACCGGCACCGAGACAAGGACAAGGCTCCCGCCACGGTCCCCTCGGCGGGGG
AACAGGACAGAGCCGAAGCTCTGAGGGCAGAGGGCGGGGAGCTGGGGCCCCGCGAGGAGCGGGGGCGGCC
ACGCCGCAGCCGCAGCAAGGAGGCCCCGGGCGCCCCGGAGGTGCGCAGCGATCGCGGCCGTGGCCCGTGT
CCTGAAGGTGGTCGGCGCCACCACCGGCGCGGGTCACCGGAGGAGGCAGCTGAGAGGGAGCCCCGCCGCC
ACCGCGCGCACCGGCACGGGCCCGACCCGGGCAAGGAGGGCCCAGCGTCCGGGACCAGGGGCGAGCGGCG
CGCACGACACCGCACGGGCCCCCGGGCGTGCCCCCGGGAGGCTGAGAGCAGCGAGGAGCCTGCGCGGCGG
CACCGGGCTCGGCACAAGGCGCCGCCCACCCAGGAGACCGCGGAGAAGGACAAGGAGGCTGCCGAGAAGG
GGGGCGAGGCCACGGAGGCCGAGAAGGACAAGGAGGCTCGGAACCACCAGCCCAAGGAGCTGCCCTGTGA
CCTGGAGGCCATCGGCATGCTGGGAGTGGGCGCTGTGCATACGCTGCCCAGCACCTGTCTGCAGAAGGTG
GAGGAGCAGCCAGAGGATGCGGACAACCAGCGGAACGTCACCCGCATGGGTAGTCAGCCCCCGGACACCA
GCACCACTGTGCACATTCCTGTGACGCTGACCGGCCCCCCCGGGGAGACCACGGTAGTGCCCAGTGGAAA
CGTGGACCTGGAAAGTCAAGCAGAGGGGAAGAAGGAGGTGGAAACCAGCGATGTGATGAGGAGCGGCCCT
CGGCCCATTGTCCCGTACAGTTCCATGTTCTGTTTAAGCCCAACCAACCTGCTGCGCCGCTGCTGCCACT
ACATTGTGACCATGCGATACTTCGAGATGGTCATCCTCGTGGTCATCGCCCTGAGCAGCATCGCCCTGGC
TGCCGAGGACCCCGTGAGAACAGACTCTCCCAGGAATAATGCTCTGAAGTACATGGACTACATCTTCACA
GGCGTCTTCACCTTCGAGATGGTGATAAAGATGATCGATTTGGGACTGCTGCTACACCCTGGAGCCTATT
TCCGGGATCTGTGGAACATTCTGGACTTCATTGTGGTCAGTGGGGCCCTGGTGGCATTTGCTTTCTCAGG
ATCCAAAGGGAAAGACATCAGCACCATCAAATCCCTGAGAGTCCTGCGTGTGCTGCGGCCACTCAAGACC
ATCAAGCGGCTGCCCAAGCTCAAGGCCGTGTTTGACTGTGTGGTGAACTCACTGAAAAACGTCCTCAACA
TCCTGATCGTCTACATGCTCTTCATGTTCATCTTTGCCGTCATTGCCGTGCAGCTCTTCAAAGGGAAGTT
CTTCTACTGCACGGACGAATCCAAGGAGCTGGAGCGTGACTGCAGGGGTCAGTATTTGGATTATGAGAAG
GAGGAAGTGGAAGCTCAACCGAGGCAGTGGAAGAAATATGACTTCCACTATGACAACGTGCTCTGGGCTC
TGCTAACGCTCTTCACGGTGTCCACAGGGGAAGGGTGGCCCATGGTGCTGAAACACTCTGTGGATGCCAC
CTACGAGGAGCAGGGCCCGAGCCCCGGGTACCGCATGGAGCTCTCCATCTTCTACGTGGTCTACTTTGTG
GTCTTTCCCTTCTTCTTTGTCAACATCTTCGTGGCCTTGATCATCATCACCTTCCAGGAGCAGGGGGACA
AGGTGATGTCCGAGTGCAGCCTGGAGAAGAACGAGAGGGCTTGCATCGACTTTGCCATCAGCGCCAGACC
CCTGACGCGGTACATGCCCCAGAACAAGCAGTCGTTCCAGTATAAGACGTGGACGTTCGTGGTGTCCCCA
CCTTTTGAGTACTTCATCATGGCTATGATCGCCCTCAACACTGTGGTGCTGATGATGAAGTTCTACGATG
CGCCGTACGAGTATGAGCTAATGCTGAAATGCCTGAACATCGTGTTCACGTCCATGTTCTCCATGGAGTG
TGTGCTGAAGATCATCGCCTTCGGGGTGCTGAACTATTTCAGAGATGCCTGGAATGTCTTTGACTTTGTC
ACGGTGTTGGGAAGTATTACTGATATTTTGGTAACAGAGATTGCGAACAACTTCATCAACCTCAGCTTCC
TGCGCCTGTTCCGGGCCGCGCGGCTCATCAAGCTGCTGCGCCAGGGCTACACCATCCGCATCCTGCTTTG
GACCTTCGTGCAGTCCTTCAAGGCGCTGCCCTACGTGTGTCTCCTCATCGCCATGCTCTTCTTCATCTAC
GCCATCATTGGCATGCAGGTTTTTGGGAACATCGCCCTGGACGATGACACCAGCATCAACAGGCACAATA
ACTTCCGGACGTTTCTGCAGGCCTTGATGTTGCTGTTCAGGAGCGCCACGGGGGAGGCCTGGCACGAGAT
AATGCTGTCGTGCCTCAGCAGCCGGGCCTGCGACGAGCACTCCAATGCCAGCGAGTGCGGCAGCGACTTT
GCCTACTTTTACTTCGTCTCCTTCATCTTCCTCTGCTCCTTTCTGATGTTGAACCTCTTTGTGGCTGTGA
TCATGGACAATTTTGAGTACCTTACACGGGACTCTTCCATCTTAGGGCCTCACCACCTGGATGAGTTCAT
CCGGGTCTGGGCTGAATACGACCCGGCCGCGTGTGGGCGCATCAGTTACAGTGACATGTTTGAGATGCTG
AAGCACATGTCCCCACCCCTGGGGCTGGGGAAGAAGTGCCCTGCTCGAGTCGCGTACAAGCGCCTGGTCC
GCATGAACATGCCCATCTCCAGTGAGGACATGACGGTGCACTTCACATCCACGCTGATGGCTCTCATTCG
GACAGCGCTGGACATCAAGCTGGCACCAGCTGGGACCAAGCAGCACCAGTGCGACGCAGAGCTGAGGAAG
GAGATTTCCTGTGTGTGGGCCAATCTGCCCCAGAAGACCCTGGACTTACTGGTACCACCCCATAAGCCTG
ACGAGATGACGGTGGGCAAAGTCTATGCAGCTCTGATGATCTTCGACTTCTACAAACAGAACAAAACCAG
CAGAGACCAGACTCAGCAAGCCCCCGGAGGCCTGTCCCAGCTGGGCCCCGTGTCCCTGTTCCACCCGCTG
AAGGCCACGCTGGAGCAGACTCAGCCGGCGCTGCGTGGAGCCCGGGCTTTCCTGCGGCAGAAGAGTTCTG
CCTCCCTGAGCAACGGCGGGGCCGTACAAACCCAGGAGAGCGGCATCAAGGAATCGGTTTCTTGGGGCAC
TCAGAGGACCCAGGATGTGCTTTGCGAGGCCAGGGCACCCCTGGAGCGGGGCCACTCAGCTGAGATCCCA
GTCGGGCAGCCTGGGACACTGGCTGTAGATGTCCAGATGCAGAACATGACTCTGAGTGGCCCTGACGCCG
AGCCGCAGCCAGGGCTGGAGAGCCAGGGCCGAGCCGCCTCCATGCCCCGCCTGGCCGCAGAAACACAGCC
CGCGCCTGACGCCAGCCCCATGAAGCGCTCCATCTCCACGCTGGCCCCGCGCCCCCACACGGCCCGGCTC
GGCAGCACCGCGCTGGACCGCCCAGCCCCCAGCCAGGCCCCGCACCATCACCACCACCGCTGCCACCGCC
GCAGGGACAGGAAGCAGCGGTCCCTGGAGAAGGGTCCCAGCCTGTCTGCTGACACAGATGGGGCCCCCGA
CAGCACGGTGGGGCCAGGACTGCCCACGGGGGAGGGCCCCCCCGGCTGCAGGCGGGAGCGGGAGCGCAGG
CAGGAGCGGGGCCGGTCCCAGGAGCGGAGGCAGCCCTCGTCCTCCTCCTCGGAGAAGCATCGCTTCTACT
CCTGTGACCGCTTCGGGGGCCGCGAACCCCCACAGCCCAAGCCCTCCCTCAGTAGTCACCCCACGTCGCC
GACGGCCGGGCAGGAGCCGGGACCCCACCCGCAGGGGAGTGGTTCGGTTCACGGGAGCCCCCTGCTGTCC
ACATCTGGTGCTAGCACCCCGGGCCGGGGGCGGAGGCAGCTCCCCCAGACCCCCTTGACCCCCCGCCCCA
GCGTCACCTACAAGACGGCCAACTCCTCGCCTGTCCACTTCGCCGGGGCACCGAGCGGCCTCCCCGCCTT
CTCCCCCGGCCGGCTCAGCCGGGGCCTCTCAGAACACAACGCCCTGCTGCAGAGGGACCCGCTCAGCCGG
CCCCTGGCGCCCGGCTCGCGCATCGGCTCCGACCCCTACCTGGGGCAGCGGCTGGACAGCGAGGCGCCCG
CCCGTGCCCTGCCCGAGGACGCGCCCGCCTTTGAGGAGACCGCGGCCAGCAACTCGGGCCGCTCCTCCCG
GACCTCGTACGTGTCCTCACTGACCTCGCAGCCCCCGCCGCTGCGCCGCGTGCCCAACGGCTACCACTGC
ACTCTGGGGCTGGGCGGGGGCGGCCGGGCGCGGCGCGGCTGCCACCACCCCGACCGCGACCGCCGGTGCT
AGACTAGTTCTAGCAAGCTTCGACGAATTCGCATGCGGCCGCTAGCTCGAGGTACCGATATCGAGCTCAA
TTCACTCCTCAGGTGCAGGCTGCCTATCAGAAGGTGGTGGCTGGTGTGGCCAATGCCCTGGCTCACAAAT
ACCACTGAGATCTTTTTCCCTCTGCCAAAAATTATGGGGACATCATGAAGCCCCTTGAGCATCTGACTTC
TGGCTAATAAAGGAAATTTATTTTCATTGCAATAGTGTGTTGGAATTTTTTGTGTCTCTCACTCGGAAGG
ACATATGGGAGGGCAAATCATTTAAAACATCAGAATGAGTATTTGGTTTAGAGTTTGGCAACATATGCCC
ATATGCTGGCTGCCATGAACAAAGGTTGGCTATAAAGAGGTCATCAGTATATGAAACAGCCCCCTGCTGT
CCATTCCTTATTCCATAGAAAAGCCTTGACTTGAGGTTAGATTTTTTTTATATTTTGTTTTGTGTTATTT
TTTTCTTTAACATCCCTAAAATTTTCCTTACATGTTTTACTAGCCAGATTTTTCCTCCTCTCCTGACTAC
TCCCAGTCATAGCTGTCCCTCTTCTCTTATGGAGATCCCTCGACCTGCAGCCCAAGCTTGGCGTAATCAT
GGTCATAGCTGTTTCCTGTGTGAAATTGTTATCCGCTCACAATTCCACACAACATACGAGCCGGAAGCAT
AAAGTGTAAAGCCTGGGGTGCCTAATGAGTGAGCTAACTCACATTAATTGCGTTGCGCTCACTGCCCGCT
TTCCAGTCGGGAAACCTGTCGTGCCAGCGGATCCGCATCTCAATTAGTCAGCAACCATAGTCCCGCCCCT
AACTCCGCCCATCCCGCCCCTAACTCCGCCCAGTTCCGCCCATTCTCCGCCCCATGGCTGACTAATTTTT
TTTATTTATGCAGAGGCCGAGGCCGCCTCGGCCTCTGAGCTATTCCAGAAGTAGTGAGGAGGCTTTTTTG
GAGGCCTAGGCTTTTGCAAAAAGCTAACTTGTTTATTGCAGCTTATAATGGTTACAAATAAAGCAATAGC
ATCACAAATTTCACAAATAAAGCATTTTTTTCACTGCATTCTAGTTGTGGTTTGTCCAAACTCATCAATG
TATCTTATCATGTCTGGATCCGCTGCATTAATGAATCGGCCAACGCGCGGGGAGAGGCGGTTTGCGTATT
GGGCGCTCTTCCGCTTCCTCGCTCACTGACTCGCTGCGCTCGGTCGTTCGGCTGCGGCGAGCGGTATCAG
CTCACTCAAAGGCGGTAATACGGTTATCCACAGAATCAGGGGATAACGCAGGAAAGAACATGTGAGCAAA
AGGCCAGCAAAAGGCCAGGAACCGTAAAAAGGCCGCGTTGCTGGCGTTTTTCCATAGGCTCCGCCCCCCT
GACGAGCATCACAAAAATCGACGCTCAAGTCAGAGGTGGCGAAACCCGACAGGACTATAAAGATACCAGG
CGTTTCCCCCTGGAAGCTCCCTCGTGCGCTCTCCTGTTCCGACCCTGCCGCTTACCGGATACCTGTCCGC
CTTTCTCCCTTCGGGAAGCGTGGCGCTTTCTCATAGCTCACGCTGTAGGTATCTCAGTTCGGTGTAGGTC
GTTCGCTCCAAGCTGGGCTGTGTGCACGAACCCCCCGTTCAGCCCGACCGCTGCGCCTTATCCGGTAACT
ATCGTCTTGAGTCCAACCCGGTAAGACACGACTTATCGCCACTGGCAGCAGCCACTGGTAACAGGATTAG
CAGAGCGAGGTATGTAGGCGGTGCTACAGAGTTCTTGAAGTGGTGGCCTAACTACGGCTACACTAGAAGA
ACAGTATTTGGTATCTGCGCTCTGCTGAAGCCAGTTACCTTCGGAAAAAGAGTTGGTAGCTCTTGATCCG
GCAAACAAACCACCGCTGGTAGCGGTGGTTTTTTTGTTTGCAAGCAGCAGATTACGCGCAGAAAAAAAGG
ATCTCAAGAAGATCCTTTGATCTTTTCTACGGGGTCTGACGCTCAGTGGAACGAAAACTCACGTTAAGGG
ATTTTGGTCATGAGATTATCAAAAAGGATCTTCACCTAGATCCTTTTAAATTAAAAATGAAGTTTTAAAT
CAATCTAAAGTATATATGAGTAAACTTGGTCTGACAGTTACCAATGCTTAATCAGTGAGGCACCTATCTC
AGCGATCTGTCTATTTCGTTCATCCATAGTTGCCTGACTCCCCGTCGTGTAGATAACTACGATACGGGAG
GGCTTACCATCTGGCCCCAGTGCTGCAATGATACCGCGAGACCCACGCTCACCGGCTCCAGATTTATCAG
CAATAAACCAGCCAGCCGGAAGGGCCGAGCGCAGAAGTGGTCCTGCAACTTTATCCGCCTCCATCCAGTC
TATTAATTGTTGCCGGGAAGCTAGAGTAAGTAGTTCGCCAGTTAATAGTTTGCGCAACGTTGTTGCCATT
GCTACAGGCATCGTGGTGTCACGCTCGTCGTTTGGTATGGCTTCATTCAGCTCCGGTTCCCAACGATCAA
GGCGAGTTACATGATCCCCCATGTTGTGCAAAAAAGCGGTTAGCTCCTTCGGTCCTCCGATCGTTGTCAG
AAGTAAGTTGGCCGCAGTGTTATCACTCATGGTTATGGCAGCACTGCATAATTCTCTTACTGTCATGCCA
TCCGTAAGATGCTTTTCTGTGACTGGTGAGTACTCAACCAAGTCATTCTGAGAATAGTGTATGCGGCGAC
CGAGTTGCTCTTGCCCGGCGTCAATACGGGATAATACCGCGCCACATAGCAGAACTTTAAAAGTGCTCAT
CATTGGAAAACGTTCTTCGGGGCGAAAACTCTCAAGGATCTTACCGCTGTTGAGATCCAGTTCGATGTAA
CCCACTCGTGCACCCAACTGATCTTCAGCATCTTTTACTTTCACCAGCGTTTCTGGGTGAGCAAAAACAG
GAAGGCAAAATGCCGCAAAAAAGGGAATAAGGGCGACACGGAAATGTTGAATACTCATACTCTTCCTTTT
TCAATATTATTGAAGCATTTATCAGGGTTATTGTCTCATGAGCGGATACATATTTGAATGTATTTAGAAA
AATAAACAAATAGGGGTTCCGCGCACATTTCCCCGAAAAGTGCCACCTGGGTC
